>Addgene plasmid #200430 | PGK 4xMito-mEmerald | addgene full sequence | sequence record 393638 | Addgene NGS Result
GCCTTTTGCTCACATGTTCTTTCCTGCGTTATCCCCTGATTCTGTGGATAACCGTATTACCGCCATGCAT
TAGTTATTAATCCACGGGGTTGGGGTTGCGCCTTTTCCAAGGCAGCCCTGGGTTTGCGCAGGGACGCGGC
TGCTCTGGGCGTGGTTCCGGGAAACGCAGCGGCGCCGACCCTGGGTCTCGCACATTCTTCACGTCCGTTC
GCAGCGTCACCCGGATCTTCGCCGCTACCCTTGTGGGCCCCCCGGCGACGCTTCCTGCTCCGCCCCTAAG
TCGGGAAGGTTCCTTGCGGTTCGCGGCGTGCCGGACGTGACAAACGGAAGCCGCACGTCTCACTAGTACC
CTCGCAGACGGACAGCGCCAGGGAGCAATGGCAGCGCGCCGACCGCGATGGGCTGTGGCCAATAGCGGCT
GCTCAGCAGGGCGCGCCGAGAGCAGCGGCCGGGAAGGGGCGGTGCGGGAGGCGGGGTGTGGGGCGGTAGT
GTGGGCCCTGTTCCTGCCCGCGCGGTGTTCCGCATTCTGCAAGCCTCCGGAGCGCACGTCGGCAGTCGGC
TCCCTCGTTGACCGAATCACCGACCTCTCTCCCCAGGGGATCCGCGGCCGCTAGTAATACGACTCACTAT
AGGGAGACCCAAGCTTATGTCCGTCCTGACGCCGCTGCTGCTGCGGGGCTTGACAGGCTCGGCCCGGCGG
CTCCCAGTGCCGCGCGCCAAGATCCATTCGTTGGGGGATCCCATGTCCGTCCTGACGCCGCTGCTGCTGC
GGGGCTTGACAGGCTCGGCCCGGCGGCTCCCAGTGCCGCGCGCCAAGATCCATTCGTTGGGGAAGCTTAT
GTCCGTCCTGACGCCGCTGCTGCTGCGGGGCTTGACAGGCTCGGCCCGGCGGCTCCCAGTGCCGCGCGCC
AAGATCCATTCGTTGGGGGATCCCATGTCCGTCCTGACGCCGCTGCTGCTGCGGGGCTTGACAGGCTCGG
CCCGGCGGCTCCCAGTGCCGCGCGCCAAGATCCATTCGTTGGGGAAGCTTCGAATTCTGCAGTCGACGGT
ACCGCGGGCCCGGGATCCACCGGTCGCCACCATGGTGAGCAAGGGCGAGGAGCTGTTCACCGGGGTGGTG
CCCATCCTGGTCGAGCTGGACGGCGACGTAAACGGCCACAAGTTCAGCGTGTCCGGCGAGGGCGAGGGCG
ATGCCACCTACGGCAAGCTGACCCTGAAGTTCATCTGCACCACCGGCAAGCTGCCCGTGCCCTGGCCCAC
CCTCGTGACCACCTTGACCTACGGCGTGCAGTGCTTCGCCCGCTACCCCGACCACATGAAGCAGCACGAC
TTCTTCAAGTCCGCCATGCCCGAAGGCTACGTCCAGGAGCGCACCATCTTCTTCAAGGACGACGGCAACT
ACAAGACCCGCGCCGAGGTGAAGTTCGAGGGCGACACCCTGGTGAACCGCATCGAGCTGAAGGGCATCGA
CTTCAAGGAGGACGGCAACATCCTGGGGCACAAGCTGGAGTACAACTACAACAGCCACAAGGTCTATATC
ACCGCCGACAAGCAGAAGAACGGCATCAAGGTGAACTTCAAGACCCGCCACAACATCGAGGACGGCAGCG
TGCAGCTCGCCGACCACTACCAGCAGAACACCCCCATCGGCGACGGCCCCGTGCTGCTGCCCGACAACCA
CTACCTGAGCACCCAGTCCAAGCTGAGCAAAGACCCCAACGAGAAGCGCGATCACATGGTCCTGCTGGAG
TTCGTGACCGCCGCCGGGATCACTCTCGGCATGGACGAGCTGTACAAGTAAGCGGCCGCGACTCTAGATC
ATAATCAGCCATACCACATTTGTAGAGGTTTTACTTGCTTTAAAAAACCTCCCACACCTCCCCCTGAACC
TGAAACATAAAATGAATGCAATTGTTGTTGTTAACTTGTTTATTGCAGCTTATAATGGTTACAAATAAAG
CAATAGCATCACAAATTTCACAAATAAAGCATTTTTTTCACTGCATTCTAGTTGTGGTTTGTCCAAACTC
ATCAATGTATCTTAAGGCGTAAATTGTAAGCGTTAATATTTTGTTAAAATTCGCGTTAAATTTTTGTTAA
ATCAGCTCATTTTTTAACCAATAGGCCGAAATCGGCAAAATCCCTTATAAATCAAAAGAATAGACCGAGA
TAGGGT
[37 nt withheld, positions 2177-2213]
AAAGAACGTGGACTCCAACGTCAAAGG
[49 nt withheld, positions 2241-2289]
T
[91 nt withheld, positions 2291-2381]
G
[124 nt withheld, positions 2383-2506]
CAGGTGGCACTTTTCGGGGAAATGTGCGCGGAACCCCTATTTGTTTATTTTTCTAAATACATTCAAATAT
GTATCCGCTCATGAGACAATAACCCTGATAAATGCTTCAATAATATTGAAAAAGGAAGAGTCCTGAGGCG
GAAAGAACCAGCTGTGGAATGTGTGTCAGTTAGGGTGTGGAAAGTCCCCAGGCTCCCCAGCAGGCAGAAG
TATGCAAAGCATGCATCTCAATTAGTCAGCAACCAGGTGTGGAAAGTCCCCAGGCTCCCCAGCAGGCAGA
AGTATGCAAAGCATGCATCTCAATTAGTCAGCAACCATAGTCCCGCCCCTAACTCCGCCCATCCCGCCCC
TAACTCCGCCCAGTTCCGCCCATTCTCCGCCCCATGGCTGACTAATTTTTTTTATTTATGCAGAGGCCGA
GGCCGCCTCGGCCTCTGAGCTATTCCAGAAGTAGTGAGGAGGCTTTTTTGGAGGCCTAGGCTTTTGCAAA
GATCGATCAAGAGACAGGATGAGGATCGTTTCGCATGATTGAACAAGATGGATTGCACGCAGGTTCTCCG
GCCGCTTGGGTGGAGAGGCTATTCGGCTATGACTGGGCACAACAGACAATCGGCTGCTCTGATGCCGCCG
TGTTCCGGCTGTCAGCGCAGGGGCGCCCGGTTCTTTTTGTCAAGACCGACCTGTCCGGTGCCCTGAATGA
ACTGCAAGACGAGGCAGCGCGGCTATCGTGGCTGGCCACGACGGGCGTTCCTTGCGCAGCTGTGCTCGAC
GTTGTCACTGAAGCGGGAAGGGACTGGCTGCTATTGGGCGAAGTGCCGGGGCAGGATCTCCTGTCATCTC
ACCTTGCTCCTGCCGAGAAAGTATCCATCATGGCTGATGCAATGCGGCGGCTGCATACGCTTGATCCGGC
TACCTGCCCATTCGACCACCAAGCGAAACATCGCATCGAGCGAGCACGTACTCGGATGGAAGCCGGTCTT
GTCGATCAGGATGATCTGGACGAAGAGCATCAGGGGCTCGCGCCAGCCGAACTGTTCGCCAGGCTCAAGG
CGAGCATGCCCGACGGCGAGGATCTCGTCGTGACCCATGGCGATGCCTGCTTGCCGAATATCATGGTGGA
AAATGGCCGCTTTTCTGGATTCATCGACTGTGGCCGGCTGGGTGTGGCGGACCGCTATCAGGACATAGCG
TTGGCTACCCGTGATATTGCTGAAGAGCTTGGCGGCGAATGGGCTGACCGCTTCCTCGTGCTTTACGGTA
TCGCCGCTCCCGATTCGCAGCGCATCGCCTTCTATCGCCTTCTTGACGAGTTCTTCTGAGCGGGACTCTG
GGGTTCGAAATGACCGACCAAGCGACGCCCAACCTGCCATCACGAGATTTCGATTCCACCGCCGCCTTCT
ATGAAAGGTTGGGCTTCGGAATCGTTTTCCGGGACGCCGGCTGGATGATCCTCCAGCGCGGGGATCTCAT
GCTGGAGTTCTTCGCCCACCCTAGGGGGAGGCTAACTGAAACACGGAAGGAGACAATACCGGAAGGAACC
CGCGCTATGACGGCAATAAAAAGACAGAATAAAACGCACGGTGTTGGGTCGTTTGTTCATAAACGCGGGG
TTCGGTCCCAGGGCTGGCACTCTGTCGATACCCCACCGAGACCCCATTGGGGCCAATACGCCCGCGTTTC
TTCCTTTTCCCCACCCCACCCCCCAAGTTCGGGTGAAGGCCCAGGGCTCGCAGCCAACGTCGGGGCGGCA
GGCCCTGCCATAGCCTCAGGTTACTCATATATACTTTAGATTGATTTAAAACTTCATTTTTAATTTAAAA
GGATCTAGGTGAAGATCCTTTTTGATAATCTCATGACCAAAATCCCTTAACGTGAGTTTTCGTTCCACTG
AGCGTCAGACCCCGTAGAAAAGATCAAAGGATCTTCTTGAGATCCTTTTTTTCTGCGCGTAATCTGCTGC
TTGCAAACAAAAAAACCACCGCTACCAGCGGTGGTTTGTTTGCCGGATCAAGAGCTACCAACTCTTTTTC
CGAAGGTAACTGGCTTCAGCAGAGCGCAGATACCAAATACTGTTCTTCTAGTGTAGCCGTAGTTAGGCCA
CCACTTCAAGAACTCTGTAGCACCGCCTACATACCTCGCTCTGCTAATCCTGTTACCAGTGGCTGCTGCC
AGTGGCGATAAGTCGTGTCTTACCGGGTTGGACTCAAGACGATAGTTACCGGATAAGGCGCAGCGGTCGG
GCTGAACGGGGGGTTCGTGCACACAGCCCAGCTTGGAGCGAACGACCTACACCGAACTGAGATACCTACA
GCGTGAGCTATGAGAAAGCGCCACGCTTCCCGAAGGGAGAAAGGCGGACAGGTATCCGGTAAGCGGCAGG
GTCGGAACAGGAGAGCGCACGAGGGAGCTTCCAGGGGGAAACGCCTGGTATCTTTATAGTCCTGTCGGGT
TTCGCCACCTCTGACTTGAGCGTCGATTTTTGTGATGCTCGTCAGGGGGGCGGAGCCTATGGAAAAACGC
CAGCAACGCGGCCTTTTTACGGTTCCTGGCCTTTTGCTG
Features (pLannotate 1.2.2; 19 found; start..end, strand, type, name):
      4..63      +  rep_origin     RSF ori (fragment): Plasmids containing the RSF 1030 origin of replication can be propagated in E. coli cells that contain additional plasmids with compatible origins.
     86..596     +  promoter       hPGK promoter: human phosphoglycerate kinase 1 promoter
    615..633     +  promoter       T7 promoter: promoter for bacteriophage T7 RNA polymerase
    647..721     +  CDS            COX8 presequence: mitochondrial presequence of human cytochrome c oxidase subunit VIII (Rizutto et al., 1989)
    743..817     +  CDS            COX8 presequence: mitochondrial presequence of human cytochrome c oxidase subunit VIII (Rizutto et al., 1989)
    839..913     +  CDS            COX8 presequence: mitochondrial presequence of human cytochrome c oxidase subunit VIII (Rizutto et al., 1989)
    935..1009    +  CDS            COX8 presequence: mitochondrial presequence of human cytochrome c oxidase subunit VIII (Rizutto et al., 1989)
   1025..1068    +  misc_feature   MCS (fragment): multiple cloning site
   1082..1801    +  CDS            mEmerald: brightly fluorescent monomeric variant of GFP mammalian codon-optimized
   1817..1900    +  CDS            large T antigen (fragment): large T antigen from SV40 (simian virus 40)
   1923..2044    +  polyA_signal   SV40 poly(A) signal: SV40 polyadenylation signal
   2078..2506    -  rep_origin     f1 ori (sequence partly withheld): f1 bacteriophage origin of replication; arrow indicates direction of (+) strand synthesis
   2533..2637    +  promoter       AmpR promoter: bla
   2639..2996    +  promoter       SV40 promoter: SV40 enhancer and early promoter
   3031..3825    +  CDS            NeoR/KanR: aminoglycoside phosphotransferase from Tn5; aph(3')-II (or nptII); confers resistance to neomycin, kanamycin, and G418 (Geneticin®)
   3846..3998    +  CDS            ble (fragment): BLE_KLEPN - Experimental evidence at protein level: Swiss-Prot protein existence level 1. Binding protein with a strong affinity to the bleomycin family of antibiotics. Binds to CL990; an antimitotic-antibiotic compound. From Klebsiella pneumoniae.
   4057..4104    +  polyA_signal   HSV TK poly(A) signal: herpes simplex virus thymidine kinase polyadenylation signal (Cole and Stacy, 1985)
   4195..4211    -  polyA_signal   bGH poly(A) signal (fragment): bovine growth hormone polyadenylation signal
   4433..5021    +  rep_origin     ori: high-copy-number ColE1/pMB1/pBR322/pUC origin of replication
