[The description below was written by a language model from this plasmid's Addgene catalogue record and pLannotate feature annotations shown in this document.]
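Description:
PGK 4xMito-mEmerald is a mammalian expression plasmid of about 5.1 kb, built on a Clontech pEGFP-N1-type backbone in which transcription of the payload is driven by the human phosphoglycerate kinase 1 (PGK) promoter. It is maintained in E. coli as a high-copy plasmid through a ColE1/pUC-type origin and is selected with kanamycin. The same NeoR/KanR (aph(3')-II) gene sits behind both a bacterial bla promoter and the SV40 enhancer/early promoter and ends in an HSV TK polyadenylation signal, so it also allows G418 selection of transfected mammalian cells. An f1 origin is present as well. The annotation also lists short fragments of an RSF origin, a ble gene, SV40 large T antigen and a bGH poly(A) signal. These are partial matches to backbone sequence rather than functional elements.

The payload is a synthetic open reading frame made of four tandem copies of the mitochondrial presequence of human cytochrome c oxidase subunit VIII (COX8). This is followed by a remnant of the multiple cloning site and then by mEmerald, a bright monomeric GFP variant fused at the C terminus. An SV40 poly(A) signal terminates the transcript. The COX8 presequence directs import of the fused protein into the mitochondrial matrix, and repeating the signal is generally done to make targeting more efficient and reduce residual cytosolic fluorescence. A short T7 promoter lies between the PGK promoter and the coding sequence. The PGK promoter typically gives moderate, broadly active expression. The construct serves as a green fluorescent mitochondrial marker for live imaging in mammalian cells, and the associated work concerns axonal organelle transport in neurons. Part of the plasmid was derived from an earlier deposited construct.
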