Addgene plasmid #200430: PGK 4xMito-mEmerald
Purpose: Mammalian expression of fluorescently-tagged marker for mitochondria
Depositing lab: Erika Holzbaur. Depositing organization: University of Pennsylvania. Publication: Regulatory imbalance between LRRK2 kinase, PPM1H phosphatase, and ARF6 GTPase disrupts the axonal transport of autophagosomes. Dou D, Smith EM, Evans CS, Boecker CA, Holzbaur ELF. Cell Rep. 2023 May 1;42(5):112448. doi: 10.1016/j.celrep.2023.112448. PubMed 37133994.
Backbone
  Vector backbone: pEGFP-N1/PGK
  Backbone manufacturer: Clontech
  Backbone size w/o insert (bp): 3900
  Total vector size (bp): 5100
  Vector type: Mammalian Expression
  Selectable markers: Neomycin (select with G418)
Growth in bacteria
  Bacterial resistance: Kanamycin, 50 μg/mL
  Growth temperature: 37°C
  Growth strain: DH5alpha
  Copy number: High Copy
Gene/Insert
  Gene/Insert name: 4x cytochrome c oxidase subunit VIII mitochondrial targeting sequence
  Species: Synthetic
  Insert size (bp): 1200
  Mutation: 4x mito-targeting sequence
  Promoter: PGK
  Tag / fusion protein: mEmerald (C terminal on insert)
  Cloning method: Restriction Enzyme; 5′ cloning site NarI (unknown if destroyed); 3′ cloning site BsrGI (unknown if destroyed)
  Sequencing primers: 5′ 5'-TGGGGTTGCGCCTTTTCC; 3′ 5'-CTTTATTTGTAACCATTATAAGCTGC
Resource information
  A portion of this plasmid was derived from a plasmid made by: Addgene #98818
Terms and licenses: Academic/Nonprofit Terms; Industry Terms: Not Available to Industry
How to cite: PGK 4xMito-mEmerald was a gift from Erika Holzbaur (Addgene plasmid # 200430 ; http://n2t.net/addgene:200430 ; RRID:Addgene_200430)
