>Addgene plasmid #200430 | PGK 4xMito-mEmerald | depositor partial sequence | sequence record 389234 | 5'-TGGGGTTGCGCCTTTTCC
CGGCTGCTCTGGGCGTGGTTCCGGGAAACGCAGCGGCGCCSACCCTGGGTCTCGCACATTCTTCACGTCC
GTTCGCAGCGTCACCCGGATCTTCGCCGCTACCCTTGTGGGCCCCCCGGCGACGCTTCCTGCTCCGCCCC
TAAGTCGGGAAGGTTCCTTGCGGTTCGCGGCGTGCCGGACGTGACAAACGGAAGCCGCACGTCTCACTAG
TACCCTCGCAGACGGACAGCGCCAGGGAGCAATGGCAGCGCGCCGACCGCGATGGGCTGTGGCCAATAGC
GGCTGCTCAGCAGGGCGCGCCGAGAGCAGCGGCCGGGAAGGGGCGGTGCGGGAGGCGGGGTGTGGGGCGG
TAGTGTGGGCCCTGTTCCTGCCCGCGCGGTGTTCCGCATTCTGCAAGCCTCCGGAGCGCACGTCGGCAGT
CGGCTCCCTCGTTGACCGAATCACCGACCTCTCTCCCCAGGGGATCCGCGGCCGCTAGTAATACGACTCA
CTATAGGGAGACCCAAGCTTATGTCCGTCCTGACGCCGCTGCTGCTGCGGGGCTTGACAGGCTCGGCCCG
GCGGCTCCCAGTGCCGCGCGCCAAGATCCATTCGTTGGGGGATCCCATGTCCGTCCTGACGCCGCTGCTG
CTGCGGGGCTTGACAGGCTCGGCCCGGCGGCTCCCAGTGCCGCGCGCCAAGATCCATTCGTTGGGGAAGC
TTATGTCCGTCCTGACGCCGCTGCTGCTGCGGGGCTTGACAGGCTCGGCCCGGCGGCTCCCAGTGCCGCG
CGCCAAGATCCATTCGTTGGGGGATCCCATGTCCGTCCTGACGCCGCTGCTGCTGCGGGGCTTGACAGGC
TCGGCCCGGCGGCTCCCAGTGCCGCGCGCCAAGATCCATTCGTTGGGGAAGCTTCGAATTCTGCAGTCGA
CGGTACCGCGGGCCCGGGATCCACCGGTCGCCACCATGGTGAGCAAGGGCGAGGAGCTGTTCACCGGGGT
GGTGCCCATCCTGGTCGAGCTGGACGGCGACGTAAACGGCCACAAGTTCAGCGTGTCCGGCGAGGGCGAG
GGCGATGCCACCTACGGCAAGCTGACCCTGAAGTTCATCTGCACCACCGGCAAGCTGCCCGTGCCCTGGC
CCACCCTCGTGACCACCTTGACCTACGGCGTGCAGTGCTTCGCCCGCTACCCCGACCACATGAAGCAGCA
CGACTTCTTCAAGTCCGCCATGCCCGAAGGCTACGTCCAGGAGCGCACCATCTTCTTCAAGGACGACGGC
AACTACAAGACCCGCGCCGAGGTGAAGTTCGAGGGCGACACCCTGGTGAACCGCATCGAGCTGAAGGGCA
TCGACTTCAAGGAGGACGGCAACATCCTGGGGCACAAGCTGGAGTACAACTACAACAGCCACAAGGTCTA
TATCACCGCCGACAAGCAGAAGAACGGCATCAAGGTGAACTTCAAGACCCGCCACAACATCGAGGACGGC
AGCGTGCAGCTCGCCGACCACTACCAGCAGAACACCCCCATCGGCGACGGCCCCGTGCTGCTGCCCGACA
ACCACTACCTGAGCACCCAGTCCAAGCTGAGCAAAGACCCCAACGAGAAGCGCGATCACATGGTCCTGCT
GGAGTTCGTGACCGCCGCCGGGATCACTCTCGGCATGGACGAGCTGTACAAGTAAGCGGCCGCGACTCTA
GATCATAATCAGCCATACCACATTTGTAGAGGTTTTACTTGCTTTAAAAAACCTCCCACACCTCCCCCTG
AACCTGAAACATAA
